Addgene plasmid #123159: As1
Purpose: Arsenic sensor used in the sensor cell array. pSB4A3 carrying J117-30arsR-t-ParsR-30hrpR-30hrpS-t-PhrpLE-30gfp-t
Depositing lab: Baojun Wang. Depositing organization: University of Edinburgh. Publication: Cascaded amplifying circuits enable ultrasensitive cellular sensors for toxic metals. Wan X, Volpetti F, Petrova E, French C, Maerkl SJ, Wang B. Nat Chem Biol. 2019 May;15(5):540-548. doi: 10.1038/s41589-019-0244-3. Epub 2019 Mar 25. PubMed 30911179.
Backbone
  Vector backbone: pSB4A3
  Backbone size w/o insert (bp): 3339
  Total vector size (bp): 7229
  Vector type: Bacterial Expression, Synthetic Biology
Growth in bacteria
  Bacterial resistance: Ampicillin, 100 μg/mL
  Growth temperature: 37°C
  Growth strain: DH5alpha
  Copy number: Low Copy
Gene/Insert
  Gene/Insert name: J117-30arsR-t-ParsR-30hrpR-30hrpS-t-PhrpLE-30gfp-t
  Species: Synthetic
  Insert size (bp): 3890
  Promoter: J117, ParsR, PhrpLE
  Cloning method: Restriction Enzyme; 5′ cloning site EcoRI (not destroyed); 3′ cloning site PstI (not destroyed)
  Sequencing primers: 5′ TGCCACCTGACGTCTAAGAA; 3′ ATTACCGCCTTTGAGTGAGC
Terms and licenses: Academic/Nonprofit Terms; Industry Terms: Not Available to Industry
How to cite: As1 was a gift from Baojun Wang (Addgene plasmid # 123159 ; http://n2t.net/addgene:123159 ; RRID:Addgene_123159)
