[The description below was written by a language model from this plasmid's Addgene catalogue record and pLannotate feature annotations shown in this document.]
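Description:
As1 is a whole-cell arsenic biosensor plasmid for bacterial expression, built on the BioBrick backbone pSB4A3 and used as the arsenic-responsive element of a sensor cell array. The backbone replicates at low copy through the pSC101 origin together with its required Rep101 (RepA) protein, and is selected with ampicillin via the β-lactamase gene. Terminators flank the cloning region to insulate it from backbone transcription. The synthetic insert of about 3.9 kb sits between the BioBrick prefix and suffix, with the EcoRI and PstI cloning sites retained. The catalogue gives a total size of 7,229 bp, while the sequenced record is 7,216 nt.

The insert is a three-stage cascade, with each module closed by a double rrnB T1/T7Te terminator. In the first module, a constitutive J117 promoter (annotated as a fragment resembling the J23119 family) drives arsR, the E. coli repressor whose repression is relieved by arsenic oxyions. In the second, the ArsR-regulated ParsR promoter controls hrpR and hrpS. The automated annotation labels these two reading frames as hyfR fragments, most likely reflecting homology among sigma-54 enhancer-binding activators rather than their true identity as stated in the catalogue. HrpR and HrpS act together as a co-activator pair on the third module's PhrpLE promoter, which drives gfp. The feature table calls this reporter hfriFP, whereas the record names it gfp. The "30" in the insert name presumably denotes the ribosome binding site used before each gene, though the record does not define it. Arsenic thus derepresses ParsR, and the HrpRS stage serves as a transcriptional amplifier that boosts fluorescent output, consistent with the cascaded amplification design for ultrasensitive detection of toxic metals.
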