Features (pLannotate 1.2.2; 20 found; start..end, strand, type, name):
      2..59      +  terminator     his operon terminator: This putative transcriptin terminator from the E. coli his operon has a 2-bp deletion introduced during synthesis. Its efficiency has not been determined.
    362..1312    -  CDS            Rep101: RepA protein needed for replication with the pSC101 origin; rep101
   1360..1582    -  rep_origin     pSC101 ori: low-copy replication origin that requires the Rep101 protein
   2074..2168    -  terminator     lambda t0 terminator: transcription terminator from phage lambda
   2198..3058    -  CDS            AmpR: β-lactamase; bla; confers resistance to ampicillin, carbenicillin, and related antibiotics
   3059..3163    -  promoter       AmpR promoter: bla
   3250..3293    -  terminator     bacterial terminator: putative bacterial transcription terminator
   3296..3317    +  misc_feature   BioBrick prefix: BioBrick prefix for parts that do not start with "ATG"
   3318..3340    +  promoter       J23119(SpeI) promoter (fragment): bacterial promoter (Registry of Standard Biological Parts BBa J23119) modified to end with an SpeI site
   3382..3732    +  CDS            arsR: ARSR_ECOLI - Also known as arsE. Protein inferred from homology: Swiss-Prot protein existence level 3. Transcriptional repressor for the arsEFG operon. ArsE is a trans-acting regulatory protein which controls its own expression. The repressive effect of ArsE is alleviated by oxyions of +III oxidation state of arsenic, antimony, and bismuth, as well as arsenate (As(V)) (By similarity). From Escherichia coli (strain K12).
   3798..3869    +  terminator     rrnB T1 terminator: transcription terminator T1 from the E. coli rrnB gene
   3885..3912    +  terminator     T7Te terminator: phage T7 early transcription terminator
   4151..4774    +  CDS            hyfR (fragment): HYFR_ECOLI - Experimental evidence at protein level: Swiss-Prot protein existence level 1. A transcriptional activator of its own operon; when overexpressed operon expression is strongly enhanced by low pH (under pH 6.0), strongly inhibited by O(2) but only weakly stimulated by fumarate (PubMed:12426353, PubMed:14702328). Expression in situ is very weak (PubMed:12426353, PubMed:14702328). From Escherichia coli (strain K12).
   5114..5764    +  CDS            hyfR (fragment): HYFR_ECOLI - Experimental evidence at protein level: Swiss-Prot protein existence level 1. A transcriptional activator of its own operon; when overexpressed operon expression is strongly enhanced by low pH (under pH 6.0), strongly inhibited by O(2) but only weakly stimulated by fumarate (PubMed:12426353, PubMed:14702328). Expression in situ is very weak (PubMed:12426353, PubMed:14702328). From Escherichia coli (strain K12).
   5974..6045    +  terminator     rrnB T1 terminator: transcription terminator T1 from the E. coli rrnB gene
   6061..6088    +  terminator     T7Te terminator: phage T7 early transcription terminator
   6340..7053    +  CDS            hfriFP: hfriFP is a fluorescent protein published in 2013, derived from Herbaspirillum frisingense.
   7076..7147    +  terminator     rrnB T1 terminator: transcription terminator T1 from the E. coli rrnB gene
   7163..7190    +  terminator     T7Te terminator: phage T7 early transcription terminator
   7197..1       +  misc_feature   BioBrick suffix (across the origin): universal suffix for all parts
>Addgene plasmid #123159 | As1 | addgene full sequence | sequence record 241970 | Addgene NGS Result
GTCCGGCAAAAAAGGGCAAGGTGTCACCACCCTGCCCTTTTTCTTTAAAACCGAAAAGATTACTTCGCGT
TATGCAGGCTTCCTCGCTCACTGACTCGCTGCGCTCGGTCGTTCGGCTGCGGCGAGCGGTATCAGCTCAC
TCAAAGGCGGTAATCTCGAGGTTACATTGTCGATCTGTTCATGGTGAACAGCTTTGAATGCACCAAAAAC
TCGTAAAAGCTCTGATGTATCTATCTTTTTTACACCGTTTTCATCTGTGCATATGGACAGTTTTCCCTTT
GATATGTAACGGTGAACAGTTGTTCTACTTTTGTTTGTTAGTCTTGATGCTTCACTGATAGATACAAGAG
CCATAAGAACCTCAGATCCTTCCGTATTTAGCCAGTATGTTCTCTAGTGTGGTTCGTTGTTTTTGCGTGA
GCCATGAGAACGAACCATTGAGATCATACTTACTTTGCATGTCACTCAAAAATTTTGCCTCAAAACTGGT
GAGCTGAATTTTTGCAGTTAAAGCATCGTGTAGTGTTTTTCTTAGTCCGTTATGTAGGTAGGAATCTGAT
GTAATGGTTGTTGGTATTTTGTCACCATTCATTTTTATCTGGTTGTTCTCAAGTTCGGTTACGAGATCCA
TTTGTCTATCTAGTTCAACTTGGAAAATCAACGTATCAGTCGGGCGGCCTCGCTTATCAACCACCAATTT
CATATTGCTGTAAGTGTTTAAATCTTTACTTATTGGTTTCAAAACCCATTGGTTAAGCCTTTTAAACTCA
TGGTAGTTATTTTCAAGCATTAACATGAACTTAAATTCATCAAGGCTAATCTCTATATTTGCCTTGTGAG
TTTTCTTTTGTGTTAGTTCTTTTAATAACCACTCATAAATCCTCATAGAGTATTTGTTTTCAAAAGACTT
AACATGTTCCAGATTATATTTTATGAATTTTTTTAACTGGAAAAGATAAGGCAATATCTCTTCACTAAAA
ACTAATTCTAATTTTTCGCTTGAGAACTTGGCATAGTTTGTCCACTGGAAAATCTCAAAGCCTTTAACCA
AAGGATTCCTGATTTCCACAGTTCTCGTCATCAGCTCTCTGGTTGCTTTAGCTAATACACCATAAGCATT
TTCCCTACTGATGTTCATCATCTGAGCGTATTGGTTATAAGTGAACGATACCGTCCGTTCTTTCCTTGTA
GGGTTTTCAATCGTGGGGTTGAGTAGTGCCACACAGCATAAAATTAGCTTGGTTTCATGCTCCGTTAAGT
CATAGCGACTAATCGCTAGTTCATTTGCTTTGAAAACAACTAATTCAGACATACATCTCAATTGGTCTAG
GTGATTTTAATCACTATACCAATTGAGATGGGCTAGTCAATGATAATTACATGTCCTTTTCCTTTGAGTT
GTGGGTATCTGTAAATTCTGCTAGACCTTTGCTGGAAAACTTGTAAATTCTGCTAGACCCTCTGTAAATT
CCGCTAGACCTTTGTGTGTTTTTTTTGTTTATATTCAAGTGGTTATAATTTATAGAATAAAGAAAGAATA
AAAAAAGATAAAAAGAATAGATCCCAGCCCTGTGTATAACTCACTACTTTAGTCAGTTCCGCAGTATTAC
AAAAGGATGTCGCAAACGCTGTTTGCTCCTCTACAAAACAGACCTTAAAACCCTAAAGGCTTAAGTAGCA
CCCTCGCAAGCTCGGGCAAATCGCTGAATATTCCTTTTGTCTCCGACCATCAGGCACCTGAGTCGCTGTC
TTTTTCGTGACATTCAGTTCGCTGCGCTCACGGCTCTGGCAGTGAATGGGGGTAAATGGCACTACAGGCG
CCTTTTATGGATTCATGCAAGGAAACTACCCATAATACAAGAAAAGCCCGTCACGGGCTTCTCAGGGCGT
TTTATGGCGGGTCTGCTATGTGGTGCTATCTGACTTTTTGCTGTTCAGCAGTTCCTGCCCTCTGATTTTC
CAGTCTGACCACTTCGGATTATCCCGTGACAGGTCATTCAGACTGGCTAATGCACCCAGTAAGGCAGCGG
TATCATCAACAGGCTTACCCGTCTTACTGTCCCTAGTGCTTGGATTCTCACCAATAAAAAACGCCCGGCG
GCAACCGAGCGTTCTGAACAAATCCAGATGGAGTTCTGAGGTCATTACTGGATCTATCAACAGGAGTCCA
AGCGAGCTCGTAAACTTGGTCTGACAGTTACCAATGCTTAATCAGTGAGGCACCTATCTCAGCGATCTGT
CTATTTCGTTCATCCATAGTTGCCTGACTCCCCGTCGTGTAGATAACTACGATACGGGAGGGCTTACCAT
CTGGCCCCAGTGCTGCAATGATACCGCGAGACCCACGCTCACCGGCTCCAGATTTATCAGCAATAAACCA
GCCAGCCGGAAGGGCCGAGCGCAGAAGTGGTCCTGCAACTTTATCCGCCTCCATCCAGTCTATTAATTGT
TGCCGGGAAGCTAGAGTAAGTAGTTCGCCAGTTAATAGTTTGCGCAACGTTGTTGCCATTGCTACAGGCA
TCGTGGTGTCACGCTCGTCGTTTGGTATGGCTTCATTCAGCTCCGGTTCCCAACGATCAAGGCGAGTTAC
ATGATCCCCCATGTTGTGCAAAAAAGCGGTTAGCTCCTTCGGTCCTCCGATCGTTGTCAGAAGTAAGTTG
GCCGCAGTGTTATCACTCATGGTTATGGCAGCACTGCATAATTCTCTTACTGTCATGCCATCCGTAAGAT
GCTTTTCTGTGACTGGTGAGTACTCAACCAAGTCATTCTGAGAATAGTGTATGCGGCGACCGAGTTGCTC
TTGCCCGGCGTCAATACGGGATAATACCGCGCCACATAGCAGAACTTTAAAAGTGCTCATCATTGGAAAA
CGTTCTTCGGGGCGAAAACTCTCAAGGATCTTACCGCTGTTGAGATCCAGTTCGATGTAACCCACTCGTG
CACCCAACTGATCTTCAGCATCTTTTACTTTCACCAGCGTTTCTGGGTGAGCAAAAACAGGAAGGCAAAA
TGCCGCAAAAAAGGGAATAAGGGCGACACGGAAATGTTGAATACTCATACTCTTCCTTTTTCAATATTAT
TGAAGCATTTATCAGGGTTATTGTCTCATGAGCGGATACATATTTGAATGTATTTAGAAAAATAAACAAA
TAGGGGTTCCGCGCACATTTCCCATGGTGCCACCTGACGTCTAAGAAACCATTATTATCATGACATTAAC
CTATAAAAATAGGCGTATCACGAGGCAGAATTTCAGATAAAAAAAATCCTTAGCTTTCGCTAAGGATGAT
TTCTGGAATTCGCGGCCGCTTCTAGAGTTGACAGCTAGCTCAGTCCTAGGGATTGTGCTAGCTACTAGAG
ATTAAAGAGGAGAAATACTAGATGTCATTTCTGTTACCCATCCAATTGTTCAAAATTCTTGCTGATGAAA
CCCGTCTGGGCATCGTTTTACTGCTCAGCGAACTGGGAGAGTTATGCGTCTGCGATCTCTGCACTGCTCT
CGACCAGTCGCAGCCCAAGATCTCCCGCCACCTGGCATTGCTGCGTGAAAGCGGGCTATTGCTGGACCGC
AAGCAAGGTAAGTGGGTTCATTACCGCTTATCACCGCATATTCCAGCATGGGCGGCGAAAATTATTGATG
AGGCCTGGCGATGTGAACAGGAAAAGGTTCAGGCGATTGTCCGCAACCTGGCTCGACAAAACTGTTCCGG
GGACAGTAAGAACATTTGCAGTTAAAAATTTAGCTAAACACACATGAATTTTCAGATGTGTTTTATCCGG
GTACTAGAGCCAGGCATCAAATAAAACGAAAGGCTCAGTCGAAAGACTGGGCCTTTCGTTTTATCTGTTG
TTTGTCGGTGAACGCTCTCTACTAGAGTCACACTGGCTCACCTTCGGGTGGGCCTTTCTGCGTTTATATA
CTAGAGCCAACTCAAAATTCACACCTATTACCTTCCTCTGCACTTACACATTCGTTAAGTCATATATGTT
TTTGACTTATCCGCTTCGAAGAGAGACACTACCTGCAATACTAGAGATTAAAGAGGAGAAATACTAGATG
AGTACAGGCATCGATAAGGACGTCCGAGAGTGTTGGGGCGTAACTGCATTATCAGCGGGTCATCAAATTG
CAATGAATAGCGCGTTTCTGGATATGGACTTGCTGTTGTGCGGGGAAACCGGCACCGGCAAGGACACACT
GGCCAACCGCATTCACGAGTTGTCCAGCAGGTCGGGACCCTTTGTGGGCATGAACTGCGCCGCCATTCCC
GAGTCGCTGGCAGAGAGCCAGTTATTCGGTGTGGTCAACGGTGCATTCACCGGCGTATGCCGGGCTCGCG
AGGGCTACATAGAGGCCTCCAGTGGTGGCACCTTGTACCTGGATGAAATCGACAGCATGCCGTTGAGCCT
GCAAGCCAAACTGCTGCGTGTGTTGGAGAGTCGAGGTATCGAGCGTCTGGGCTCGACCGAATTTATCCCG
GTGGATCTGCGGATCATTGCCTCGGCCCAGCGGCCACTGGATGAACTGGTGGAACAAGGACTTTTCCGTC
GCGACCTGTTTTTTCGGCTCAACGTGCTGACGCTTCACTTGCCAGCCTTGCGCAAACGTCGTGAACAGAT
CCTGCCATTGTTCGACCAGTTCACCCAGGGTATCGCTGCCGAGTTCGGACGTCCCGCTCCTGCGCTGGAC
AGCGGGCGTGTGCAGCTGCTGCTCAGCCACGACTGGCCGGGCAACATCCGCGAATTGAAGTCTGCGGCCA
AGCGCTTCGTACTCGGCTTCCCCTTGCTGGGCGCCGACCCTGTGGAAGCGCTTGACCCTGCCACGGGGCT
GCGCACGCAAATGCGCATCATCGAGAAAATGCTCATCCAGGATGCCTTGAAGCGGCACAGGCACAATTTC
GACGCGGTGCTTCAGGAGTTGGAGTTGCCAAGACGCACCCTGTATCACCGCATGAAGGAACTGGGAGTTG
CAGCGCCGATCGCTGCGACGGCCGGGGTCTAATAAAACGCAGGTGTGGTTATGCTACTAGAGATTAAAGA
GGAGAAATACTAGATGAGTCTTGATGAAAGGTTTGAGGATGATCTGGACGAGGAGCGGGTTCCGAATCTG
GGGATAGTTGCCGAAAGTATTTCGCAACTGGGTATCGACGTGCTGCTATCGGGTGAGACCGGCACGGGCA
AAGACACGATTGCCCGACGGATTCATGAGATGTCAGGCCGCAAAGGGCGCCTGGTGGCGATGAATTGCGC
GGCCATTCCGGAGTCCCTCGCCGAGAGCGAGTTATTCGGCGTGGTCAGCGGTGCCTACACCGGCGCTGAT
CGCTCCAGAGTCGGTTATGTCGAAGCGGCGCAGGGCGGCACGCTGTACCTGGATGAGATCGATAGCATGC
CGCTGAGCCTGCAAGCCAAATTGCTGAGGGTGCTGGAAACCCGAGCGCTTGAACGGCTGGGTTCGACGTC
GACGATCAAGCTGGATATCTGCGTGATCGCCTCCGCCCAATGCTCGCTGGACGACGCCGTCGAGCGGGGG
CAGTTTCGTCGCGATCTGTATTTTCGCCTGAACGTCCTGACACTCAAGCTTCCTCCGCTACGTAACCAGT
CTGATCGCATAGTTCCCCTGTTCACACGTTTTACGGCCGCCGCCGCGAGGGAGCTCGGTGTTCCCGTTCC
CGATGTTTGCCCACTGCTGCACAAAGTGCTGCTGGGCCACGACTGGCCCGGCAATATCCGTGAGCTCAAG
GCGGCAGCCAAACGCCATGTGCTGGGTTTCCCCTTGCTGGGCGCCGAGCCGCAGGGCGAAGAGCACTTGG
CCTGTGGGCTCAAATCGCAATTGCGAGTGATCGAAAAAGCCCTGATTCAGGAGTCGCTCAAGCGCCACGA
CAATTGTGTGGATTCGGTAAGCCTGGAACTGGACGTGCCACGCCGTACGCTCTATCGACGCATCAAAGAA
TTGCAGATCTAATAACCAGGCATCAAATAAAACGAAAGGCTCAGTCGAAAGACTGGGCCTTTCGTTTTAT
CTGTTGTTTGTCGGTGAACGCTCTCTACTAGAGTCACACTGGCTCACCTTCGGGTGGGCCTTTCTGCGTT
TATATACTAGAGGCCGGATTATGTCCGCTGAGTGGGTCACGGTCCCGGATCAGTTCCCTTGCGAAGCTGA
CCGATGTTTTTGTGCCAAAAGCTGTTGTGGCAAAAAACGGTTTGCGCAAAGTTTTGTATTACAAAGAATT
TCACATTTTAAAATATCTTTATAAATCAATCAGTTATTTCTATTTTCAAGCTGGCACGGTTATTGCTATA
GGGCTTGTACTACTAGAGATTAAAGAGGAGAAATACTAGATGCGTAAAGGAGAAGAACTTTTCACTGGAG
TTGTCCCAATTCTTGTTGAATTAGATGGTGATGTTAATGGGCACAAATTTTCTGTCAGTGGAGAGGGTGA
AGGTGATGCAACATACGGAAAACTTACCCTTAAATTTATTTGCACTACTGGAAAACTACCTGTTCCATGG
CCAACACTTGTCACTACTTTCGGTTATGGTGTTCAATGCTTTGCGAGATACCCAGATCATATGAAACAGC
ATGACTTTTTCAAGAGTGCCATGCCCGAAGGTTATGTACAGGAAAGAACTATATTTTTCAAAGATGACGG
GAACTACAAGACACGTGCTGAAGTCAAGTTTGAAGGTGATACCCTTGTTAATAGAATCGAGTTAAAAGGT
ATTGATTTTAAAGAAGATGGAAACATTCTTGGACACAAATTGGAATACAACTATAACTCACACAATGTAT
ACATCATGGCAGACAAACAAAAGAATGGAATCAAAGTTAACTTCAAAATTAGACACAACATTGAAGATGG
AAGCGTTCAACTAGCAGACCATTATCAACAAAATACTCCAATTGGCGATGGCCCTGTCCTTTTACCAGAC
AACCATTACCTGTCCACACAATCTGCCCTTTCGAAAGATCCCAACGAAAAGAGAGACCACATGGTCCTTC
TTGAGTTTGTAACAGCTGCTGGGATTACACATGGCATGGATGAACTATACAAATAATAATACTAGAGCCA
GGCATCAAATAAAACGAAAGGCTCAGTCGAAAGACTGGGCCTTTCGTTTTATCTGTTGTTTGTCGGTGAA
CGCTCTCTACTAGAGTCACACTGGCTCACCTTCGGGTGGGCCTTTCTGCGTTTATATACTAGTAGCGGCC
GCTGCA
